>Addgene plasmid #13303 | pCI-Neo-gp78/JM20 | addgene full sequence | sequence record 455035 | Addgene NGS Result
GCAGGTTGGGCGTCGCTTGGTCGGTCATTTCGAACCCCAGAGTCCCGCTCAGAAGAACTCGTCAAGAAGG
CGATAGAAGGCGATGCGCTGCGAATCGGGAGCGGCGATACCGTAAAGCACGAGGAAGCGGTCAGCCCATT
CGCCGCCAAGCTCTTCAGCAATATCACGGGTAGCCAACGCTATGTCCTGATAGCGGTCCGCCACACCCAG
CCGGCCACAGTCGATGAATCCAGAAAAGCGGCCATTTTCCACCATGATATTCGGCAAGCAGGCATCGCCA
TGGGTCACGACGAGATCCTCGCCGTCGGGCATGCGCGCCTTGAGCCTGGCGAACAGTTCGGCTGGCGCGA
GCCCCTGATGCTCTTCGTCCAGATCATCCTGATCGACAAGACCGGCTTCCATCCGAGTACGTGCTCGCTC
GATGCGATGTTTCGCTTGGTGGTCGAATGGGCAGGTAGCCGGATCAAGCGTATGCAGCCGCCGCATTGCA
TCAGCCATGATGGATACTTTCTCGGCAGGAGCAAGGTGAGATGACAGGAGATCCTGCCCCGGCACTTCGC
CCAATAGCAGCCAGTCCCTTCCCGCTTCAGTGACAACGTCGAGCACAGCTGCGCAAGGAACGCCCGTCGT
GGCCAGCCACGATAGCCGCGCTGCCTCGTCCTGCAGTTCATTCAGGGCACCGGACAGGTCGGTCTTGACA
AAAAGAACCGGGCGCCCCTGCGCTGACAGCCGGAACACGGCGGCATCAGAGCAGCCGATTGTCTGTTGTG
CCCAGTCATAGCCGAATAGCCTCTCCACCCAAGCGGCCGGAGAACCTGCGTGCAATCCATCTTGTTCAAT
CATGGTGGCTCTAGCCTTAAGTTCGAGACTGTTGTGTCAGAAGAATCAAGCTTTTTGCAAAAGCCTAGGC
CTCCAAAAAAGCCTCCTCACTACTTCTGGAATAGCTCAGAGGCCGAGGCGGCCTCGGCCTCTGCATAAAT
AAAAAAAATTAGTCAGCCATGGGGCGGAGAATGGGCGGAACTGGGCGGAGTTAGGGGCGGGATGGGCGGA
GTTAGGGGCGGGACTATGGTTGCTGACTAATTGAGATGCATGCTTTGCATACTTCTGCCTGCTGGGGAGC
CTGGGGACTTTCCACACCTGGTTGCTGACTAATTGAGATGCATGCTTTGCATACTTCTGCCTGCTGGGGA
GCCTGGGGACTTTCCACACCCTAACTGACACACATTCCACAGCTGGTTCTTTCCGCCTCAGAAGGTACCT
AACCAAGTTCCTCTTTCAGAGGTTATTTCAGGCCATGGTGCTGCGCAGATCCGCGTATGCGGTGTGAAAT
ACCGCACAGATGCGTAAGGAGAAAATACCGCATCAGGAAATTGTAAGCGTTAATATTTTGTTAAAATTCG
CGTTAAATTTTTGTTAAATCAGCTCATTTTTTAACCAATAGGCCGAAATCGGCAAAATCCCTTATAAATC
AAAAGAATAGACCGAGATAGGGT
[37 nt withheld, positions 1494-1530]
AAAGAACGTGGACTCCAACGTCAAAGG
[49 nt withheld, positions 1558-1606]
T
[91 nt withheld, positions 1608-1698]
G
[124 nt withheld, positions 1700-1823]
CCATTCGCCATTCAGGCTGCGCAACTGTTGGGAAGGGCGATCGGTGCGGGCCTCTTCGCTATTACGCCAG
CCCGGATCGATCCTTATCGGATTTTACCACATTTGTAGAGGTTTTACTTGCTTTAAAAAACCTCCCACAT
CTCCCCCTGAACCTGAAACATAAAATGAATGCAATTGTTGTTGTTAACTTGTTTATTGCAGCTTATAATG
GTTACAAATAAAGCAATAGCATCACAAATTTCACAAATAAAGCATTTTTTTCACTGCATTCTAGTTGTGG
TTTGTCCAAACTCATCAATGTATCTTATCATGTCTGCTCGAAGCATTAACCCTCACTAAAGGGAAGCGGC
CGCCCGGGTCGACTCTAGTAACGGCCGCCAGTGTGCTGGAATTCGGCTTCGCTAGGAGGTCTGCTGCTTC
TGAAGCCTCCGTTCCGCGGCGGCAGCCAGCATCCTTCGACGCAGGGTCACGGGGTCAGAGGACGCACCTT
CCGAGGGGAGGAAGCTCTCTGAGGCCGCATCATCTTCAGAACTTTTGTTCAAGAAACGTTTGCGAGCTTG
CTGGAGGAGTTCGTCCTTACGCTGCACCAGCATGCGCTGTCTCTCATCAGCAGACTTGGAGAAGCGGCTC
CCACGAGCCTCGAAGTCTTCCACCTCACTGGGCTCCACTTCCACCTCGCCGAAGTCCAGCGTCTCCTCCA
GGCGAGGACTGAGGTCCAGTGGCACACGCTCGGTCTGAGCAGAAGTTTCTCCCTCTTCCTGGTCACTGCT
TGGCCTTTCCACAGGACTGTTCAATGCAGGTCTGATGCTATCTGACCGCTGTGTAGGAAAAGGTACTTG
[129 nt withheld, positions 2663-2791]
GGAGTTGCTGGCCTGCGTAATGCCAAGAATGTTGGTGGTGTGCATCACTTCAACCGAAAAACTCGGCAGC
CAGCTCGCAATCCGAGACCCATCGAAATGGAAGAAGTGATTGTGTTGGTTTAAGCGAGGTCTCCCTTCGG
CTGCTGCTACAGGAACCAAATTCTCATCCAAGTTCTCTCCTTGATGTTCTTCCCTGACACGATTATTGTC
GGCAATATTAAGAGACATTCTGCATGTTGGACAGGAGGTGTCTTGTTCTAGCCAGGAACGAAGACAGGAG
TTGTGGAAAAGATGTCCACAGGGCAGTTTCCGCGCAGCCTGCATGGAGCCCCAACAGATGGCACAGTCGT
CATTGTTGACAGCCAGCTCCTCTGGAGTTGCAACTGCAAACCTGGCCTCCATGTTTCCAACCACACGTAG
ACAGTTCTTGTGCCGACGAATTCGACGTTGCACCTCATGAAACAGGTAACGCAGCTGCATAAAGATGACC
AGGCTGGCCATGGATAACCAGATGTTGCCAAATAACAACATGTGAATATGGTGCATGAGGTCCAGGGACA
GGAGAGTGAGCTCCATGACTAAGTCTGTGTAATAGACATACGTCCCCTTTCCTTCCCACGTCCCTTCGTG
GTTGAGGTCCCAGAGGTGAATTACGTATCGTAAAATCACATGAGCAGTCCTCACTGTCACAAGAAGAGAC
TCTGCAGCCATGAAAGCCAAGGTGTGCATTCCGTGGGTGTAGCCGGTGATGGAGCAGACGGCCGCCAGTC
CACAGCAGGAAAGCAGCATGGCAACCAACAGGGACAGGACTCGACCGTGGCTGCTCATCAGCGTGGTGGG
CGAGAAGGAAAGATATTCAAATCGATCCTTGCAGAGCTGAACCATCAGGTGCAGAAAGACAAGTCCGGCA
AACCAGAGGCACCACATGACCACCTCCTCCACTGTCTGGACATTCAGCACACCAAAGATGAAAATGAACT
TGTAGAAAATAAAATTCCAAAATTTGTCTTTGAGATGCTGTCTCTCACTCACTCGAAGAGGGCCAAACAC
AATACACTGGATGAGCTTAGCCACCAACATCAAAACACAGCAAGCGGTATTTACTAGAACCCACACGAAG
AGGCTGTCTGAGAGCAGGTACTGGGCCACATCGCGGGCCCGGGGTCCCCCGGCGCTCGGCCGGGCGGGCG
CCGGCGGCTCAGGCTGCAGCGAGGCCGTTAGCTGGTCCGGCTCGCCGGGGCCGGCCTCGGGCTGGCTGAG
CGCGCGGTAGGCGCTGATGATGGTGCCCAGCAGGGCCAGGCCGCTGAGGCCCGTGTAGGTGCGGAGGCTG
GGCCAGGGGAAGCGCTCGAGGAAGAGCAGCGGCATGGCGGCAAGCCGAATTCTGCAGATATCCATCACAC
TGGCGGCCGCTCGAGCATGCATCTAGAGGTACCACGCGTGAATTCTCGAGGCTAGCCTATAGTGAGTCGT
ATTAAGTACTCTAGCCTTAAGAGCTGTAATTGAACTGGGAGTGGACACCTGTGGAGAGAAAGGCAAAGTG
GATGTCAGTAAGACCAATAGGTGCCTATCAGAAACGCAAGAGTCTTCTCTGTCTCGACAAGCCCAGTTTC
TATTGGTCTCCTTAAACCTGTCTTGTAACCTTGATACTTACCTGCCCAGTGCCTCACGACCAACTTCTGC
AAGGCTACCTTAAGAGAGTCACTGCAGCTTAAGTTCGAGACTGTTGTGTCAGAAGCACTGACTGCGTTAG
CAATTTAACTGTGATAAACTACCGCAATAAAGCTTCTAGTGATCTGACGGTTCACTAAACGAGCTCTGCT
TATATAGACCTCCCACCGTACACGCCTACCGCCCATTTGCGTCAACGGGGCGGGCGATCGCAGTTGTTAC
GACATTTTGGAAAGTCCCGTTGATTTTGGTGCCAAAACAAACTCCCATTGACGTCAATGGGGTGGAGACT
TGGAAATCCCCGTGAGTCAAACCGCTATCCACGCCCATTGGTGTACTGCCAAAACCGCATCACCATGGTA
ATAGCGATGACTAATACGTAGATGTACTGCCAAGTAGGAAAGTCCCGTAAGGTCATGTACTGGGCATAAT
GCCAGGCGGGCCATTTACCGTCATTGACGTCAATAGGGGGCGGACTTGGCATATGATACACTTGATGTAC
TGCCAAGTGGGCAGTTTACCGTAAATACTCCACCCATTGACGTCAATGGAAAGTCCCTATTGGCGTTACT
ATGGGAACATACGTCATTATTGACGTCAATGGGCGGGGGTCGTTGGGCGGTCAGCCAGGCGGGCCATTTA
CCGTAAGTTATGTAACGCGGAACTCCATATATGGGCTATGAACTAATGACCCCGTAATTGATTACTATTA
ATAACTAGTCAATAATCAATGCCAACATGGCGGTCATATTGGACATGAGCCAATATAAATGTACATATTA
TGATATAGATACAACGTATGCAATGGCCAATAGCCAATATTGATTTATGCTATATAACCAATGAATAATA
TGGCTAATGGCCAATATTGAAGATCTGTCGAGCCATGTGAGCAAAAGGCCAGCAAAAGGCCAGGAACCGT
AAAAAGGCCGCGTTGCTGGCGTTTTTCCATAGGCTCCGCCCCCCTGACGAGCATCACAAAAATCGACGCT
CAAGTCAGAGGTGGCGAAACCCGACAGGACTATAAAGATACCAGGCGTTTCCCCCTGGAAGCTCCCTCGT
GCGCTCTCCTGTTCCGACCCTGCCGCTTACCGGATACCTGTCCGCCTTTCTCCCTTCGGGAAGCGTGGCG
CTTTCTCATAGCTCACGCTGTAGGTATCTCAGTTCGGTGTAGGTCGTTCGCTCCAAGCTGGGCTGTGTGC
ACGAACCCCCCGTTCAGCCCGACCGCTGCGCCTTATCCGGTAACTATCGTCTTGAGTCCAACCCGGTAAG
ACACGACTTATCGCCACTGGCAGCAGCCACTGGTAACAGGATTAGCAGAGCGAGGTATGTAGGCGGTGCT
ACAGAGTTCTTGAAGTGGTGGCCTAACTACGGCTACACTAGAAGAACAGTATTTGGTATCTGCGCTCTGC
TGAAGCCAGTTACCTTCGGAAAAAGAGTTGGTAGCTCTTGATCCGGCAAACAAACCACCGCTGGTAGCGG
TGGTTTTTTTGTTTGCAAGCAGCAGATTACGCGCAGAAAAAAAGGATCTCAAGAAGATCCTTTGATCTTT
TCTACGGGGTCTGACGCTCAGTGGAACGAAAACTCACGTTAAGGGATTTTGGTCATGAGATTATCAAAAA
GGATCTTCACCTAGATCCTTTTAAATTAAAAATGAAGTTTTAAATCAATCTAAAGTATATATGAGTAAAC
TTGGTCTGACAGTTACCAATGCTTAATCAGTGAGGCACCTATCTCAGCGATCTGTCTATTTCGTTCATCC
ATAGTTGCCTGACTCCCCGTCGTGTAGATAACTACGATACGGGAGGGCTTACCATCTGGCCCCAGTGCTG
CAATGATACCGCGAGACCCACGCTCACCGGCTCCAGATTTATCAGCAATAAACCAGCCAGCCGGAAGGGC
CGAGCGCAGAAGTGGTCCTGCAACTTTATCCGCCTCCATCCAGTCTATTAATTGTTGCCGGGAAGCTAGA
GTAAGTAGTTCGCCAGTTAATAGTTTGCGCAACGTTGTTGCCATTGCTACAGGCATCGTGGTGTCACGCT
CGTCGTTTGGTATGGCTTCATTCAGCTCCGGTTCCCAACGATCAAGGCGAGTTACATGATCCCCCATGTT
GTGCAAAAAAGCGGTTAGCTCCTTCGGTCCTCCGATCGTTGTCAGAAGTAAGTTGGCCGCAGTGTTATCA
CTCATGGTTATGGCAGCACTGCATAATTCTCTTACTGTCATGCCATCCGTAAGATGCTTTTCTGTGACTG
GTGAGTACTCAACCAAGTCATTCTGAGAATAGTGTATGCGGCGACCGAGTTGCTCTTGCCCGGCGTCAAT
ACGGGATAATACCGCGCCACATAGCAGAACTTTAAAAGTGCTCATCATTGGAAAACGTTCTTCGGGGCGA
AAACTCTCAAGGATCTTACCGCTGTTGAGATCCAGTTCGATGTAACCCACTCGTGCACCCAACTGATCTT
CAGCATCTTTTACTTTCACCAGCGTTTCTGGGTGAGCAAAAACAGGAAGGCAAAATGCCGCAAAAAAGGG
AATAAGGGCGACACGGAAATGTTGAATACTCATACTCTTCCTTTTTCAATATTATTGAAGCATTTATCAG
GGTTATTGTCTCATGAGCGGATACATATTTGAATGTATTTAGAAAAATAAACAAATAGGGGTTCCGCGCA
CATTTCCCCGAAAAGTGCCACCTGACGTCTAAGAAACCATTATTATCATGACATTAACCTATAAAAATAG
GCGTATCACGAGGCCCTTTCGTCTCGCGCGTTTCGGTGATGACGGTGAAAACCTCTGACACATGCAGCTC
CCGGAGACGGTCACAGCTTGTCTGTAAGCGGATGCCGGGAGCAGACAAGCCCGTCAGGGCGCGTCAGCGG
GTGTTGGCGGGTGTCGGGGCTGGCTTAACTATGCGGCATCAGAGCAGATTGTACTGAGAGTGCACCATAC
GCGGATCCTTATCGCTATCGATTCACACAAAAAACCAACACACAGATGTAATGAAAATAAAGATATTTTA
TTGCGGCCATCGTGATG
Features (pLannotate 1.2.2; 19 found; start..end, strand, type, name):
     52..843     -  CDS            neo: KKA2_KLEPN - Also known as kan, nptII. Experimental evidence at protein level: Swiss-Prot protein existence level 1. Resistance to kanamycin, neomycin, paromomycin, ribostamycin, butirosin and gentamicin B. From Klebsiella pneumoniae.
    894..1251    -  promoter       SV40 promoter: SV40 enhancer and early promoter
   1316..1367    +  misc_feature   bom (fragment): basis of mobility region from pBR322
   1395..1823    -  rep_origin     f1 ori (sequence partly withheld): f1 bacteriophage origin of replication; arrow indicates direction of (+) strand synthesis
   1827..1894    -  CDS            lacZα (fragment): LacZα fragment of β-galactosidase; lacZ fragment
   1918..1986    +  CDS            large T antigen (fragment): large T antigen from SV40 (simian virus 40)
   2009..2130    +  polyA_signal   SV40 poly(A) signal: SV40 polyadenylation signal
   2148..2165    +  promoter       T3 promoter (fragment): promoter for bacteriophage T3 RNA polymerase
   2228..4156    -  CDS            AMFR (sequence partly withheld): AMFR_HUMAN - Also known as RNF45 From Homo sapiens (Human).
   4247..4265    -  promoter       T7 promoter: promoter for bacteriophage T7 RNA polymerase
   4310..4442    -  intron         chimeric intron: chimera between introns from human β-globin and immunoglobulin heavy chain genes
   4603..4814    -  promoter       CMV promoter: human cytomegalovirus (CMV) immediate early promoter
   4815..5192    -  enhancer       CMV enhancer: human cytomegalovirus immediate early enhancer
   5405..5993    -  rep_origin     ori: high-copy-number ColE1/pMB1/pBR322/pUC origin of replication
   6164..7024    -  CDS            AmpR: β-lactamase; bla; confers resistance to ampicillin, carbenicillin, and related antibiotics
   7025..7129    -  promoter       AmpR promoter: bla
   7224..7259    +  CDS            rop (fragment): Rop protein, which maintains plasmids at low copy number; rop
   7361..7415    +  misc_feature   bom (fragment): basis of mobility region from pBR322
   7435..7483    -  polyA_signal   poly(A) signal: synthetic polyadenylation signal
