[The description below was written by a language model from this plasmid's Addgene catalogue record and pLannotate feature annotations shown in this document.]
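Description:
pCI-Neo-gp78/JM20 is a mammalian expression plasmid built on the pCI-neo backbone and carrying the human gp78 cDNA, also known as AMFR or RNF45. This gene encodes the autocrine motility factor receptor. The insert of roughly 1.9 kb was placed between XhoI and NotI sites, both of which are retained, and the record notes that it derives from a human gp78 cDNA previously held in a pCR2.1 clone. In the sequenced 7,498 nt plasmid, the AMFR coding region is annotated as a single continuous CDS. For propagation in E. coli the plasmid has a high-copy ColE1/pUC-type origin and a β-lactamase gene with its own promoter for ampicillin selection. An f1 origin is also present, which allows single-stranded DNA production.

Expression in mammalian cells is driven by the human cytomegalovirus immediate-early enhancer and promoter. A chimeric β-globin/immunoglobulin intron follows the promoter and generally improves transcript processing and expression. An SV40 late polyadenylation signal lies downstream of the insert. T7 and T3 phage promoters flank the cloning site; these serve as sequencing primer sites, and the T7 promoter, oriented with the coding sequence, could also support in vitro transcription. A separate cassette places the neomycin phosphotransferase gene under the SV40 enhancer/early promoter with a synthetic poly(A) signal, which permits G418 selection of stably transfected cells.

No epitope tag or reporter is annotated, so the construct appears to express untagged gp78. The associated publication characterises gp78 as a ubiquitin protein ligase implicated in degradation from the endoplasmic reticulum. The plasmid is therefore suited to transient or stable overexpression of gp78 in mammalian cells for studying that activity.
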