Addgene plasmid #13303: pCI-Neo-gp78/JM20
Depositing lab: Allan Weissman. Publication: The tumor autocrine motility factor receptor, gp78, is a ubiquitin protein ligase implicated in degradation from the endoplasmic reticulum. Fang S, Ferrone M, Yang C, Jensen JP, Tiwari S, Weissman AM. Proc Natl Acad Sci U S A. 2001 Dec 4. 98(25):14422-7. 10.1073/pnas.251401598 PubMed 11724934.
Backbone
  Vector backbone: pCI-neo
  Backbone manufacturer: Promega
  Backbone size w/o insert (bp): 5472
  Vector type: Mammalian Expression
  Selectable markers: Neomycin (select with G418)
Growth in bacteria
  Bacterial resistance: Ampicillin, 100 μg/mL
  Growth temperature: 37°C
  Growth strain: DH5alpha
  Copy number: Unknown
Gene/Insert
  Gene/Insert name: gp78 (alt name: AMFR)
  Species: H. sapiens (human)
  Insert size (bp): 1900
  GenBank ID: NM_001144
  Entrez Gene: AMFR (a.k.a. GP78, RNF45, SPG89)
  Cloning method: Restriction Enzyme; 5′ cloning site XhoI (not destroyed); 3′ cloning site NotI (not destroyed)
  Sequencing primers: 5′ T7; 3′ T3
Resource information
  A portion of this plasmid was derived from a plasmid made by: came from f1 cDNA of human gp78 in pCR2.1 from Jun Yokota
Terms and licenses: Academic/Nonprofit Terms; Industry Terms: Not Available to Industry
How to cite: pCI-Neo-gp78/JM20 was a gift from Allan Weissman (Addgene plasmid # 13303 ; http://n2t.net/addgene:13303 ; RRID:Addgene_13303)
